Addgene plasmid #36894: USP2
Purpose: Bacterial expression for structure determination; may not be full ORF
Depositing lab: Cheryl Arrowsmith. Depositing organization: University of Toronto.
Backbone
  Vector backbone: pET28a-LIC
  Backbone manufacturer: SGC (Addgene plasmid 26094)
  Backbone size w/o insert (bp): 7328
  Total vector size (bp): 7328
  Vector type: Bacterial Expression
Growth in bacteria
  Bacterial resistance: Kanamycin, 50 μg/mL
  Growth temperature: 37°C
  Growth strain: DH5alpha
  Copy number: Low Copy
Gene/Insert
  Gene/Insert name: USP2 (alt name: PDB: 2IBI)
  Species: H. sapiens (human)
  Insert size (bp): 1065
  GenBank ID: BC002955
  Entrez Gene: USP2 (a.k.a. UBP41, USP9)
  Tag / fusion protein: His tag with thrombin cleavage (N terminal on insert)
  Cloning method: Ligation Independent Cloning
  Sequencing primers: 5′ T7; 3′ T7-term
Terms and licenses: Academic/Nonprofit Terms; Industry Terms: Not Available to Industry
Depositor comments: PDB: 2IBI http://www.thesgc.org/structures/2IBI/
How to cite: USP2 was a gift from Cheryl Arrowsmith (Addgene plasmid # 36894 ; http://n2t.net/addgene:36894 ; RRID:Addgene_36894)
