[The description below was written by a language model from this plasmid's Addgene catalogue record.]
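Description:
USP2 is a bacterial expression plasmid built on the pET28a-LIC backbone, a ligation-independent-cloning derivative of pET28a developed for structural genomics work. It carries a roughly 1.07 kb fragment of human USP2 (ubiquitin-specific peptidase 2, also known as UBP41), derived from a cDNA reference clone. The record notes that the insert may not be the full open reading frame. That fits a construct trimmed to a crystallisable portion of the protein, although the exact boundaries and domain content are not given. The plasmid is selected with kanamycin and is listed as low copy, with DH5alpha as the propagation strain. The backbone size and total vector size are recorded as the same figure, so one of these values probably does not account for the insert.

The USP2 fragment was inserted by ligation-independent cloning, in frame with an N-terminal His tag followed by a thrombin cleavage site. This arrangement allows the recombinant protein to be purified by immobilised metal affinity chromatography, after which the tag can be removed proteolytically. The promoter is not explicitly listed, but the T7 and T7-terminator sequencing primers match the usual pET design, in which the insert sits between a T7 promoter and terminator and is expressed in an E. coli host that supplies T7 RNA polymerase. No feature table is provided, so the remaining backbone elements cannot be confirmed from the record.

The stated purpose is production of protein for structure determination, and the depositor links the construct to a deposited crystal structure of USP2. It would also suit making purified USP2 fragment for biochemical or deubiquitinase studies.
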