>Addgene plasmid #36894 | USP2 | addgene partial sequence | sequence record 46785 | T7 5'-TAATACGACTCACTATAGGG-3'
TCTGAATATTTTGTTTACTTTAAGAAGGAGATATACCATGGGCAGCAGCCATCATCATCATCATCACAGC
AGCGGCCTGGTTCCGCGTGGTAGTAGCTCCCCGGGAAGAGACGGCATGAATTCTAAGAGTGCCCAGGGTC
TGGCTGGTCTTCGAAACCTTGGGAACACGTGCTTCATGAACTCAATTCTGCAGTGCCTGAGCAACACTCG
GGAGTTGAGAGATTACTGCCTCCAGAGGCTCTACATGCGGGACCTGCACCACGGCAGCAATGCACACACA
GCCCTCGTGGAAGAGTTTGCAAAACTAATTCAGACCATATGGACTTCATCCCCCAATGATGTGGTGAGCC
CATCTGAGTTCAAGACCCAGATCCAGAGATATGCACCGCGCTTTGTTGGCTATAATCAGCAGGATGCTCA
GGAGTTCCTTCGCTTTCTTCTGGATGGGCTCCATAACGAGGTGAACCGAGTGACACTGAGACCTAAGTCC
AACCCTGAGAACCTCGATCATCTTCCTGATGACGAGAAAGGCCGACAGATGTGGAGAAAATATCTAGAAC
GGGAAGACAGTAGGATCGGGGATCTCTTTGTTGGGCAGCTAAAGAGCTCGCTGACGTGTACAGATTGTGG
TTACTGTTCTACGGTCTTCGACCCCTTCTGGGACCTCTCACTGCCCATTGCTAAGCGAGGTTATCCTGAG
GTGACATTAATGGACTGCATGAGGCTCTTCACCAAAGAGGATGTGCTTGATGGAGATGCGGCGCCAACAT
GCTGTCGCTGCCGAGGCAGAAAAACGGTGTATAAAGAAGTTCTCCATCCAGAGGTTCCCAAAGATCTTGG
TGCTCCATCTGAAGCGGNTCTCAGAATCCAGGGATCCGAACCAGCAGNCTCACAACATTGTGAGA
