>Addgene plasmid #36894 | USP2 | addgene partial sequence | sequence record 47362 | T7-term
AGCAGCCGGATCTCAGTGGTGGTGGTGGTGGTGCTCGAGTGCGGCCGCAAGCTTCGTCATCACATTCGGG
AGGGCGGGCTGGCCAGTTCGTAGAAGAGCAGGTAGGCGTCGCTGGTGCGCACTTGGCTGGAGGACATGGG
AGTGACGCTGGAGTCGTTGAAAGTGTGCCATTCTCCTGTCCCTGGACTGCGACAGTAGGCTGTATAGTGG
CCACCCATGGTGGTTCCGGAGTGATTGGACACAGCGTACAGGTTGTAAACAGCATGGTTGGTGTTTTCTG
AGGCAAATTCTCTTAAGTCCAGGTCTCTTAGGGGGAAGTTCACAAATGTTGTGAGCTTGCTGGTTCGGAT
CCTGGATTCTGAGAACCGCTTCAGATGGAGCACCAAGATCTTTGGGAACCTCTGGATGGAGAACTTCTTT
ATACACCGTTTTCTGCCTCGGCAGCGACAGCATGTTGGCGCCGCATCTCCATCAAGCACATCCTCTTTGG
TGAAGAGCCTCATGCAGTCCATTAATGTCACCTCAGGATAACCTCGCTTAGCAATGGGCAGTGAGAGGTC
CCAGAAGGGGTCGAAGACCGTAGAACAGTAACCACAATCTGTACACGTCAGCGAGCTCTTTAGCTGCCCA
ACAAAGAGATCCCCGATCCTACTGTCTTCCCGTTCTAGATATTTTCTCCACATCTGTCGGCCTTTCTCGT
CATCAGGAAGATGATCGAGGTTCTCAGGGTTGGACTTAGGTCTCAGTGTCACTCGGTTCACCTCGTTATG
GAGCCCCATCCAGAAGAAAGCGAAAGAAACTCCTGAGCATCCTGCTGATTATAGCCAACAAAGCGCGGTG
CATATCTCTGGATCTGGGTCTTGAACTCAAATGGGCTCACCACATCATTGGGGGAATGAAGTCCATATGG
