>Addgene plasmid #36894 | USP2 | depositor partial sequence | sequence record 349718 | insert
AGCTCCCCGGGAAGAGACGGCATGAATTCTAAGAGTGCCCAGGGTCTGGCTGGTCTTCGAAACCTTGGGA
ACACGTGCTTCATGAACTCAATTCTGCAGTGCCTGAGCAACACTCGGGAGTTGAGAGATTACTGCCTCCA
GAGGCTCTACATGCGGGACCTGCACCACGGCAGCAATGCACACACAGCCCTCGTGGAAGAGTTTGCAAAA
CTAATTCAGACCATATGGACTTCATCCCCCAATGATGTGGTGAGCCCATCTGAGTTCAAGACCCAGATCC
AGAGATATGCACCGCGCTTTGTTGGCTATAATCAGCAGGATGCTCAGGAGTTCCTTCGCTTTCTTCTGGA
TGGGCTCCATAACGAGGTGAACCGAGTGACACTGAGACCTAAGTCCAACCCTGAGAACCTCGATCATCTT
CCTGATGACGAGAAAGGCCGACAGATGTGGAGAAAATATCTAGAACGGGAAGACAGTAGGATCGGGGATC
TCTTTGTTGGGCAGCTAAAGAGCTCGCTGACGTGTACAGATTGTGGTTACTGTTCTACGGTCTTCGACCC
CTTCTGGGACCTCTCACTGCCCATTGCTAAGCGAGGTTATCCTGAGGTGACATTAATGGACTGCATGAGG
CTCTTCACCAAAGAGGATGTGCTTGATGGAGATGCGGCGCCAACATGCTGTCGCTGCCGAGGCAGAAAAC
GGTGTATAAAGAAGTTCTCCATCCAGAGGTTCCCAAAGATCTTGGTGCTCCATCTGAAGCGGTTCTCAGA
ATCCAGGATCCGAACCAGCAAGCTCACAACATTTGTGAACTTCCCCCTAAGAGACCTGGACTTAAGAGAA
TTTGCCTCAGAAAACACCAACCATGCTGTTTACAACCTGTACGCTGTGTCCAATCACTCCGGAACCACCA
TGGGTGGCCACTATACAGCCTACTGTCGCAGTCCAGGGACAGGAGAATGGCACACTTTCAACGACTCCAG
CGTCACTCCCATGTCCTCCAGCCAAGTGCGCACCAGCGACGCCTACCTGCTCTTCTACGAACTGGCCAGC
CCGCCCTCCCGAATG
